Addgene plasmid #141314: pRATIO4214
Purpose: (Empty Backbone) Gateway cloning compatible dual fluorescent ratiometric binary vector
Depositing lab: David Nelson. Depositing organization: University of California, Riverside. Publication: A series of dual-reporter vectors for ratiometric analysis of protein abundance in plants. Khosla A, Rodriguez-Furlan C, Kapoor S, Van Norman JM, Nelson DC. Plant Direct. 2020 Jun 21;4(6):e00231. doi: 10.1002/pld3.231. eCollection 2020 Jun. PubMed 32582876.
Backbone
  Vector backbone: pRATIO2214
  Backbone manufacturer: Aashima Khosla, David Nelson (unpublished)
  Backbone size (bp): 14000
  Modifications to backbone: nuclear localization sequence (NLS) was removed by digesting with XbaI and SpeI
  Vector type: Plant Expression
  Promoter: UBQ10 promoter
  Selectable markers: Kanamycin
  Tag / fusion protein: mScarlet-I (C terminal on insert); mCerulean (C terminal on insert)
Growth in bacteria
  Bacterial resistance: Chloramphenicol and Spectinomycin, 25 & 50 μg/mL
  Growth temperature: 37°C
  Growth strain: ccdB Survival
  Copy number: High Copy
Gene/Insert
  Cloning method: Gateway Cloning
Terms and licenses: Academic/Nonprofit Terms; Industry Terms: Not Available to Industry
Depositor comments: Please visit https://www.biorxiv.org/content/10.1101/2020.02.10.939363v1 for bioRxiv preprint.
How to cite: pRATIO4214 was a gift from David Nelson (Addgene plasmid # 141314 ; http://n2t.net/addgene:141314 ; RRID:Addgene_141314)
