[The description below was written by a language model from this plasmid's Addgene catalogue record and pLannotate feature annotations shown in this document.]
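Description:
pRATIO4214 is an empty Gateway destination vector of about 14 kb for plant expression, built as an Agrobacterium binary plasmid for dual-fluorescent ratiometric measurement of protein abundance. It derives from pRATIO2214. The backbone carries a high-copy ColE1/pUC-type origin with the pBR322 bom site for E. coli, and the pVS1 origin with RepA and StaA for replication and stable maintenance in Agrobacterium. An aadA gene provides spectinomycin selection in bacteria. Because the unrecombined Gateway cassette contains the ccdB toxin gene along with a chloramphenicol resistance gene, the empty vector is maintained in a ccdB-tolerant strain under chloramphenicol plus spectinomycin.

Between the nopaline-type right and left T-DNA borders lie two units. The first is the reporter cassette. The catalogue lists a UBQ10 promoter, which is not annotated in the feature table but would fit the unannotated region upstream of attR1. It is followed by the attR1–CmR–ccdB–attR2 cassette, mScarlet-I, mCerulean and a NOS terminator. An LR reaction replaces the ccdB cassette with a gene of interest, placing it in frame with a C-terminal mScarlet-I tag. mCerulean lies on the same transcription unit as the reference reporter, so the red-to-cyan ratio normalises target abundance against expression level. A short unannotated gap separates the two fluorescent protein genes, and the record does not say what element it contains. The catalogue states that a nuclear localization sequence was removed from the parent by XbaI/SpeI digestion, yet the feature table still shows an SV40 NLS fused to the end of mCerulean, so the removed signal was presumably at another position. The second unit is a NOS promoter–nptII–NOS terminator cassette for kanamycin selection of transformed plants.
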