Features (pLannotate 1.2.2; 32 found; start..end, strand, type, name):
   1611..1735    +  protein_bind   attR1: mutant version of attR; recombination site for the Gateway® LR reaction LR Clonase™
   1772..1802    +  promoter       lac UV5 promoter: E. coli lac promoter with an "up" mutation
   1827..1855    +  promoter       cat promoter (fragment): promoter of the E. coli cat gene encoding chloramphenicol acetyltransferase
   1856..2515    +  CDS            CmR: chloramphenicol acetyltransferase; cat; confers resistance to chloramphenicol
   2694..2852    +  CDS            ccdA (fragment): CCDA_ECO57 - Also known as H, letA. Experimental evidence at protein level: Swiss-Prot protein existence level 1. Antitoxin component of a type II toxin-antitoxin (TA) system which inhibits the post-segregational killing (PSK) of plasmid-free cells, also referred to as a plasmid addiction system. Binds to and blocks the activity of CcdB; will also remove bound CcdB protein from the CcdB-GyrA complex by forming a CcdA-CcdB complex, a process termed rejuvenation. Functions as a transcriptional corepressor for the ccdAB operon, repression also requires CcdB (By similarity). From Escherichia coli
   2857..3159    +  CDS            ccdB: CCDB_ECOLI - Also known as G, letB, letD. Experimental evidence at protein level: Swiss-Prot protein existence level 1. Toxic component of a type II toxin-antitoxin (TA) system, functioning in plasmid maintainence. Responsible for the post- segregational killing (PSK) of plasmid-free cells, also referred to as a plasmid addiction system. Half-life of over 2 hours. Cell killing by CcdB is accompanied by filamentation, defects in chromosome and plasmid segregation, defects in cell division, formation of anucleate cells, decreased DNA synthesis and plasmid loss. Interferes with the activity of DN
   3203..3327    -  protein_bind   attR2: mutant version of attR; recombination site for the Gateway® LR reaction LR Clonase™
   3335..4030    +  CDS            mScarlet-I: mScarlet-I is a basic (constitutively fluorescent) red fluorescent protein published in 2016, derived from synthetic construct. It is reported to be a rapidly-maturing monomer with moderate acid sensitivity.
   4199..4915    +  CDS            mCerulean: mCerulean is a basic (constitutively fluorescent) cyan fluorescent protein published in 2005, derived from Aequorea victoria. It is reported to be a very rapidly-maturing monomer.
   4922..4942    +  CDS            SV40 NLS: nuclear localization signal of SV40 (simian virus 40) large T antigen
   4971..5223    +  terminator     NOS terminator: nopaline synthase terminator and poly(A) signal
   5278..5300    -  protein_bind   lac operator (fragment): The lac repressor binds to the lac operator to inhibit transcription in E. coli. This inhibition can be relieved by adding lactose or isopropyl-β-D-thiogalactopyranoside (IPTG). lac repressor encoded by lacI
   5304..5334    -  promoter       lac promoter: promoter for the E. coli lac operon
   5349..5370    -  protein_bind   CAP binding site: CAP binding activates transcription in the presence of cAMP. E. coli catabolite activator protein
   5404..5656    -  terminator     NOS terminator: nopaline synthase terminator and poly(A) signal
   5663..5869    -  CDS            ocd (fragment): OCD_AGRFC - Experimental evidence at protein level: Swiss-Prot protein existence level 1. Catalyzes the conversion of L-ornithine into L-proline with release of ammonia. Is involved in the utilization of nopaline, a catabolic pathway that proceeds through L-arginine and L-ornithine to L-proline. Nopaline is a predominant opine in plant cells transformed with Ti plasmid pTiC58. From Agrobacterium fabrum (strain C58 / ATCC 33970) (Agrobacterium tumefaciens (strain C58)).
   5876..6025    -  CDS            ble (fragment): BLE_KLEPN - Experimental evidence at protein level: Swiss-Prot protein existence level 1. Binding protein with a strong affinity to the bleomycin family of antibiotics. Binds to CL990; an antimitotic-antibiotic compound. From Klebsiella pneumoniae.
   6046..6840    -  CDS            NeoR/KanR: aminoglycoside phosphotransferase from Tn5; aph(3')-II (or nptII); confers resistance to neomycin, kanamycin, and G418 (Geneticin®)
   6861..7044    -  promoter       NOS promoter: nopaline synthase promoter NOS promoter
   7250..7274    -  misc_feature   LB T-DNA repeat: left border repeat from nopaline C58 T-DNA
   7533..7556    +  promoter       Pc promoter (fragment): intI1 (promoter lies within the coding sequence); class 1 integron promoter
   7732..7788    +  CDS            GmR (fragment): gentamycin acetyltransferase; aacC1; confers resistance to gentamycin
   7799..8586    +  CDS            SmR (fragment): aminoglycoside adenylyltransferase (Murphy, 1985); aadA; confers resistance to spectinomycin and streptomycin
   8832..9420    +  rep_origin     ori: high-copy-number ColE1/pMB1/pBR322/pUC origin of replication
   9606..9746    -  misc_feature   bom: basis of mobility region from pBR322
   9848..9887    -  CDS            rop (fragment): Rop protein, which maintains plasmids at low copy number; rop
  10090..10284   -  rep_origin     pVS1 oriV: origin of replication for the Pseudomonas plasmid pVS1 (Heeb et al., 2000)
  10350..11423   -  CDS            pVS1 RepA: replication protein from the Pseudomonas plasmid pVS1 (Heeb et al., 2000)
  11852..12481   -  CDS            pVS1 StaA: stability protein from the Pseudomonas plasmid pVS1 (Heeb et al., 2000)
  13041..13442   -  CDS            Y4CG_SINFN (fragment): Protein inferred from homology: Swiss-Prot protein existence level 3. From Sinorhizobium fredii (strain NBRC 101917 / NGR234).
  13782..13806   -  misc_feature   RB T-DNA repeat: right border repeat from nopaline C58 T-DNA
  13872..14026   -  CDS            lacZα (fragment): LacZα fragment of β-galactosidase; lacZ fragment
>Addgene plasmid #141314 | pRATIO4214 | addgene full sequence | sequence record 310402 | Addgene NGS Result
TGACGTCGTATGATCGCGAAGCACCCACCCTAAGCCACATTTTAATCCTTCTGTTGGCCATGCCCCATCA
AAGTTGCACTTAACCCAAGATTGTGGTGGAGCTTCCCATGTTTCTCGTCTGTCCCGACGGTGTTGTGGTT
GGTGCTTTCCTTACATTCTGAGCCTCTTTCCTTCTAATCCACTCATCTGCATCTTCTTGTGTCCTTACTA
ATACCTCATTGGTTCCAAATTCCCTCCCTTTAAGCACCAGCTCGTTTCTGTTCTTCCACAGCCTCCCAAG
TATCCAAGGGACTAAAGCCTCCACATTCTTCAGATCAGGATATTCTTGTTTAAGATGTTGAACTCTATGG
AGGTTTGTATGAACTGATGATCTAGGACCGGATAAGTTCCCTTCTTCATAGCGAACTTATTCAAAGAATG
TTTTGTGTATCATTCTTGTTACATTGTTATTAATGAAAAAATATTATTGGTCATTGGACTGAACACGAGT
GTTAAATATGGACCAGGCCCCAAATAAGATCCATTGATATATGAATTAAATAACAAGAATAAATCGAGTC
ACCAAACCACTTGCCTTTTTTAACGAGACTTGTTCACCAACTTGATACAAAAGTCATTATCCTATGCAAA
TCAATAATCATACAAAAATATCCAATAACACTAAAAAATTAAAAGAAATGGATAATTTCACAATATGTTA
TACGATAAAGAAGTTACTTTTCCAAGAAATTCACTGATTTTATAAGCCCACTTGCATTAGATAAATGGCA
AAAAAAAACAAAAAGGAAAAGAAATAAAGCACGAAGAATTCCAGAAAATACGAAATACGCTTCAATGCAG
TGGGACCCACGGTTCAATTATTGCCAATTTTCAGCTCCACCGTATATTTAAAAAATAAAACGATAATGCT
AAAAAAATATAAATCGTAACGATCGTTAAATCTCAACGGCTGGATCTTATGACGACCGTTAGAAATTGTG
GTTGTCGACGAGTCAGTAATAAACGGCGTCAAAGTGGTTGCAGCCGGCACACACGAGTCGTGTTTATCAA
CTCAAAGCACAAATACTTTTCCTCAACCTAAAAATAAGGCAATTAGCCAAAAACAACTTTGCGTGTAAAC
AACGCTCAATACACGTGTCATTTTATTATTAGCTATTGCTTCACCGCCTTAGCTTTCTCGTGACCTAGTC
GTCCTCGTCTTTTCTTCTTCTTCTTCTATAAAACAATACCCAAAGAGTTCTTCTTCTTCACAATTCAGAT
TTCAATTTCTCAAAATCTTAAAAACTTTCTCTCAATTCTCTCTACCGTGATCAAGGTAAATTTCTGTGTT
CCTTATTCTCTCAAAATCTTCGATTTTGTTTTCGTTCGATCCCAATTTCGTATATGTTCTTTGGTTTAGA
TTCTGTTAATCTTAGATCGAAGACGATTTTCTGGGTTTGATCGTTAGATATCATCTTAATTCTCGATTAG
GGTTTCATAGATATCATCCGATTTGTTCAAATAATTTGAGTTTTGTCGAATAATTACTCTTCGATTTGTG
ATTTCTATCCAGATCTGGTGTTAGTTTCTAGTTTGTGCGATCGAATTTGTCCTCGAGAGGGGACTCTAGT
ACAAGTTTGTACAAAAAAGCTGAACGAGAAACGTAAAATGATATAAATATCAATATATTAAATTAGATTT
TGCATAAAAAACAGACTACATAATACTGTAAAACACAACATATCCAGTCACTATGGCGGCCCCTCGAGGG
GCCGCATTAGGCACCCCAGGCTTTACACTTTATGCTTCCGGCTCGTATAATGTGTGGATTTTGAGTTAGG
ATCCGGCGAGATTTTCAGGAGCTAAGGAAGCTAAAATGGAGAAAAAAATCACTGGATATACCACCGTTGA
TATATCCCAATGGCATCGTAAAGAACATTTTGAGGCATTTCAGTCAGTTGCTCAATGTACCTATAACCAG
ACCGTTCAGCTGGATATTACGGCCTTTTTAAAGACCGTAAAGAAAAATAAGCACAAGTTTTATCCGGCCT
TTATTCACATTCTTGCCCGCCTGATGAATGCTCATCCGGAATTCCGTATGGCAATGAAAGACGGTGAGCT
GGTGATATGGGATAGTGTTCACCCTTGTTACACCGTTTTCCATGAGCAAACTGAAACGTTTTCATCGCTC
TGGAGTGAATACCACGACGATTTCCGGCAGTTTCTACACATATATTCGCAAGATGTGGCGTGTTACGGTG
AAAACCTGGCCTATTTCCCTAAAGGGTTTATTGAGAATATGTTTTTCGTCTCAGCCAATCCCTGGGTGAG
TTTCACCAGTTTTGATTTAAACGTGGCCAATATGGACAACTTCTTCGCCCCCGTTTTCACCATGGGCAAA
TATTATACGCAAGGCGACAAGGTGCTGATGCCGCTGGCGATTCAGGTTCATCATGCCGTCTGTGATGGCT
TCCATGTCGGCAGAATGCTTAATGAATTACAACAGTACTGCGATGAGTGGCAGGGCGGGGCGTAAAGATC
TGGATCCGGCTTACTAAAAGCCAGATAACAGTATGCGTATTTGCGCGCTGATTTTTGCGGTATAAGAATA
TATACTGATATGTATACCCGAAGTATGTCAAAAAGAGGTGTGCTATGAAGCAGCGTATTACAGTGACAGT
TGACAGCGACAGCTATCAGTTGCTCAAGGCATATATGATGTCAATATCTCCGGTCTGGTAAGCACAACCA
TGCAGAATGAAGCCCGTCGTCTGCGTGCCGAACGCTGGAAAGCGGAAAATCAGGAAGGGATGGCTGAGGT
CGCCCGGTTTATTGAAATGAACGGCTCTTTTGCTGACGAGAACAGGGACTGGTGAAATGCAGTTTAAGGT
TTACACCTATAAAAGAGAGAGCCGTTATCGTCTGTTTGTGGATGTACAGAGTGATATTATTGACACGCCC
GGGCGACGGATGGTGATCCCCCTGGCCAGTGCACGTCTGCTGTCAGATAAAGTCTCCCGTGAACTTTACC
CGGTGGTGCATATCGGGGATGAAAGCTGGCGCATGATGACCACCGATATGGCCAGTGTGCCGGTCTCCGT
TATCGGGGAAGAAGTGGCTGATCTCAGCCACCGCGAAAATGACATCAAAAACGCCATTAACCTGATGTTC
TGGGGAATATAAATGTCAGGCTCCCTTATACACAGCCAGTCTGCAGGTCGACCATAGTGACTGGATATGT
TGTGTTTTACAGTATTATGTAGTCTGTTTTTTATGCAAAATCTAATTTAATATATTGATATTTATATCAT
TTTACGTTTCTCGTTCAGCTTTCTTGTACAAAGTGGTGGGCCCAATGGTGTCCAAGGGCGAAGCTGTGAT
TAAAGAATTTATGCGTTTTAAGGTCCACATGGAAGGATCCATGAATGGACATGAATTCGAAATCGAGGGG
GAGGGCGAGGGCCGACCTTATGAGGGTACACAGACCGCGAAGCTAAAGGTAACCAAGGGAGGCCCACTAC
CCTTTAGTTGGGACATACTCAGCCCGCAGTTTATGTATGGCAGTCGTGCCTTTATAAAGCACCCAGCGGA
TATACCAGACTACTACAAACAGTCCTTCCCAGAGGGGTTTAAATGGGAGCGAGTGATGAACTTTGAGGAC
GGTGGTGCTGTGACGGTAACTCAGGACACATCACTCGAAGACGGGACTCTTATTTACAAAGTAAAACTGA
GAGGGACCAATTTTCCACCAGATGGCCCCGTCATGCAAAAAAAGACGATGGGTTGGGAAGCATCTACAGA
ACGACTCTATCCCGAGGACGGCGTCCTCAAAGGCGACATTAAAATGGCCTTGAGGTTGAAAGACGGTGGA
CGTTACTTGGCGGACTTCAAAACAACTTATAAAGCAAAAAAGCCAGTGCAAATGCCTGGAGCGTACAATG
TAGATAGAAAACTTGATATAACGTCACATAATGAGGACTATACCGTGGTTGAGCAATACGAGAGGTCAGA
AGGACGACACAGCACCGGCGGTATGGACGAGTTGTACAAGACGCGTTCTAATGCCGCCGATGAGGTTGCG
ACTGGATCAGGTCTTTTAGCGATACATCCGACCGAAGCGCGACATAAACAAAAAATTGTAGCGCCGGTCA
AACAAACCCTGAATTTCGACTTACTCAAACTTGCGGGTGACGTAGAGTCAAATCCAGGGCCTGGTACCAT
GGTATCAAAGGGCGAGGAATTGTTTACGGGCGTTGTACCAATCCTGGTCGAACTGGACGGCGACGTTAAC
GGACATAAATTTTCAGTAAGCGGGGAAGGTGAGGGGGATGCAACGTACGGGAAGCTGACTTTAAAATTTA
TATGCACCACAGGGAAGCTACCTGTGCCCTGGCCTACGTTGGTAACGACCCTGACATGGGGTGTACAGTG
CTTTGCAAGATACCCAGACCACATGAAGCAGCACGATTTCTTTAAGTCTGCCATGCCTGAGGGTTATGTA
CAAGAGCGTACAATTTTTTTTAAAGATGATGGCAACTATAAGACCCGTGCCGAGGTAAAATTTGAGGGGG
ATACTCTAGTGAATAGAATCGAATTGAAGGGTATAGATTTCAAGGAGGACGGAAACATCTTGGGGCATAA
ACTAGAGTACAACGCCATCAGTGACAACGTATATATTACAGCGGACAAACAAAAAAACGGCATAAAAGCA
AACTTTAAGATTCGTCACAACATCGAGGACGGCAGTGTGCAGCTGGCAGACCACTACCAGCAAAATACAC
CAATAGGAGATGGACCTGTATTACTGCCAGACAACCACTACTTATCCACTCAGAGTAAATTAAGTAAGGA
CCCTAACGAGAAAAGGGATCACATGGTCCTACTAGAGTTCGTGACGGCAGCCGGAATTACTTTAGGCATG
GACGAACTGTACAAGGAATTCCCAAAAAAGAAGAGAAAGGTAGAAGACCCCTAAGAGCTCGAATTTCCCC
GATCGTTCAAACATTTGGCAATAAAGTTTCTTAAGATTGAATCCTGTTGCCGGTCTTGCGATGATTATCA
TATAATTTCTGTTGAATTACGTTAAGCATGTAATAATTAACATGTAATGCATGACGTTATTTATGAGATG
GGTTTTTATGATTAGAGTCCCGCAATTATACATTTAATACGCGATAGAAAACAAAATATAGCGCGCAAAC
TAGGATAAATTATCGCGCGCGGTGTCATCTATGTTACTAGATCGGGAATTGGTTCCGGAACCAATTCGTA
ATCATGTCATAGCTGTTTCCTGTGTGAAATTGTTATCCGCTCACAATTCCACACAACATACGAGCCGGAA
GCATAAAGTGTAAAGCCTGGGGTGCCTAATGAGTGAGCTAACTCACATTAGGCTGAATTAGGCGCGCCTA
TTTCTGAATTCCCGATCTAGTAACATAGATGACACCGCGCGCGATAATTTATCCTAGTTTGCGCGCTATA
TTTTGTTTTCTATCGCGTATTAAATGTATAATTGCGGGACTCTAATCATAAAAACCCATCTCATAAATAA
CGTCATGCATTACATGTTAATTATTACATGCTTAACGTAATTCAACAGAAATTATATGATAATCATCGCA
AGACCGGCAACAGGATTCAATCTTAAGAAACTTTATTGCCAAATGTTTGAACGATCGGGGATCATCCGGG
TCTGTGGCGGGAACTCCACGAAAATATCCGAACGCAGCAAGATATCGCGGTGCATCTCGGTCTTGCCTGG
GCAGTCGCCGCCGACGCCGTTGATGTGGACGCCGGGCCCGATCATATTGTCGCTCAGGATCGTGGCGTTG
TGCTTGTCGGCCGTTGCTGTCGTAATGATATCGGCACCTTCGACCGCCTGTTCCGCAGAGATCCCGTGGG
CGAAGAACTCCAGCATGAGATCCCCGCGCTGGAGGATCATCCAGCCGGCGTCCCGGAAAACGATTCCGAA
GCCCAACCTTTCATAGAAGGCGGCGGTGGAATCGAAATCTCGTGATGGCAGGTTGGGCGTCGCTTGGTCG
GTCATTTCGAACCCCAGAGTCCCGCTCAGAAGAACTCGTCAAGAAGGCGATAGAAGGCGATGCGCTGCGA
ATCGGGAGCGGCGATACCGTAAAGCACGAGGAAGCGGTCAGCCCATTCGCCGCCAAGCTCTTCAGCAATA
TCACGGGTAGCCAACGCTATGTCCTGATAGCGGTCCGCCACACCCAGCCGGCCACAGTCGATGAATCCAG
AAAAGCGGCCATTTTCCACCATGATATTCGGCAAGCAGGCATCGCCATGGGTCACGACGAGATCATCGCC
GTCGGGCATGCGCGCCTTGAGCCTGGCGAACAGTTCGGCTGGCGCGAGCCCCTGATGCTCTTCGTCCAGA
TCATCCTGATCGACAAGACCGGCTTCCATCCGAGTACGTGCTCGCTCGATGCGATGTTTCGCTTGGTGGT
CGAATGGGCAGGTAGCCGGATCAAGCGTATGCAGCCGCCGCATTGCATCAGCCATGATGGATACTTTCTC
GGCAGGAGCAAGGTGAGATGACAGGAGATCCTGCCCCGGCACTTCGCCCAATAGCAGCCAGTCCCTTCCC
GCTTCAGTGACAACGTCGAGCACAGCTGCGCAAGGAACGCCCGTCGTGGCCAGCCACGATAGCCGCGCTG
CCTCGTCCTGCAGTTCATTCAGGGCACCGGACAGGTCGGTCTTGACAAAAAGAACCGGGCGCCCCTGCGC
TGACAGCCGGAACACGGCGGCATCAGAGCAGCCGATTGTCTGTTGTGCCCAGTCATAGCCGAATAGCCTC
TCCACCCAAGCGGCCGGAGAACCTGCGTGCAATCCATCTTGTTCAATCATGCGAAACGATCCAGATCCGG
TGCAGATTATTTGGATTGAGAGTGAATATGAGACTCTAATTGGATACCGAGGGGAATTTATGGAACGTCA
GTGGAGCATTTTTGACAAGAAATATTTGCTAGCTGATAGTGACCTTAGGCGACTTTTGAACGCGCAATAA
TGGTTTCTGACGTATGTGCTTAGCTCATTAAACTCCAGAAACCCGCGGCTGAGTGGCTCCTTCAACGTTG
CGGTTCTGTCAGTTCCAAACGTAAAACGGCTTGTCCCGCGTCATCGGCGGGGGTCATAACGTGACTCCCT
TAATTCTCCGCTCATGATGAATTCAGAAATAAATTCAGCCTAATTCGGCGTTAATTCAGTACATTAAAAA
CGTCCGCAATGTGTTATTAAGTTGTCTAAGCGTCAATTTGTTTACACCACAATATATCCTGCCACCAGCC
AGCCAACAGCTCCCCGACCGGCAGCTCGGCACAAAATCACCACTCGATACAGGCAGCCCATCAGTCCGGG
ACGGCGTCAGCGGGAGAGCCGTTGTAAGGCGGCAGACTTTGCTCATGTTACCGATGCTATTCGGAAGAAC
GGCAACTAAGCTGCCGGGTTTGAAACACGGATGATCTCGCGGAGGGTAGCATGTTGATTGTAACGATGAC
AGAGCGTTGCTGCCTGTGATCAATTCGGGCACGAACCCAGTGGACATAAGCCTGTTCGGTTCGTAAGCTG
TAATGCAAGTAGCGTATGCGCTCACGCAACTGGTCCAGAACCTTGACCGAACGCAGCGGTGGTAACGGCG
CAGTGGCGGTTTTCATGGCTTGTTATGACTGTTTTTTTGGGGTACAGTCTATGCCTCGGGCATCCAAGCA
GCAAGCGCGTTACGCCGTGGGTCGATGTTTGATGTTATGGAGCAGCAACGATGTTACGCAGCAGGGCAGT
CGCCCTAAAACAAAGTTAAACATCATGGGGGAAGCGGTGATCGCCGAAGTATCGACTCAACTATCAGAGG
TAGTTGGCGTCATCGAGCGCCATCTCGAACCGACGTTGCTGGCCGTACATTTGTACGGCTCCGCAGTGGA
TGGCGGCCTGAAGCCACACAGTGATATTGATTTGCTGGTTACGGTGACCGTAAGGCTTGATGAAACAACG
CGGCGAGCTTTGATCAACGACCTTTTGGAAACTTCGGCTTCCCCTGGAGAGAGCGAGATTCTCCGCGCTG
TAGAAGTCACCATTGTTGTGCACGACGACATCATTCCGTGGCGTTATCCAGCTAAGCGCGAACTGCAATT
TGGAGAATGGCAGCGCAATGACATTCTTGCAGGTATCTTCGAGCCAGCCACGATCGACATTGATCTGGCT
ATCTTGCTGACAAAAGCAAGAGAACATAGCGTTGCCTTGGTAGGTCCAGCGGCGGAGGAACTCTTTGATC
CGGTTCCTGAACAGGATCTATTTGAGGCGCTAAATGAAACCTTAACGCTATGGAACTCGCCGCCCGACTG
GGCTGGCGATGAGCGAAATGTAGTGCTTACGTTGTCCCGCATTTGGTACAGCGCAGTAACCGGCAAAATC
GCGCCGAAGGATGTCGCTGCCGACTGGGCAATGGAGCGCCTGCCGGCCCAGTATCAGCCCGTCATACTTG
AAGCTAGACAGGCTTATCTTGGACAAGAAGAAGATCGCTTGGCCTCGCGCGCAGATCAGTTGGAAGAATT
TGTCCACTACGTGAAAGGCGAGATCACCAAGGTAGTCGGCAAATAATGTCTAGCTAGAAATTCGTTCAAG
CCGACGCCGCTTCGCGGCGCGGCTTAACTCAAGCGTTAGATGCACTAAGCACATAATTGCTCACAGCCAA
ACTATCAGGTCAAGTCTGCTTTTATTATTTTTAAGCGTGCATAATAAGCCCTACACAAATTGGGAGATAT
ATCATGCATGACCAAAATCCCTTAACGTGAGTTTTCGTTCCACTGAGCGTCAGACCCCGTAGAAAAGATC
AAAGGATCTTCTTGAGATCCTTTTTTTCTGCGCGTAATCTGCTGCTTGCAAACAAAAAAACCACCGCTAC
CAGCGGTGGTTTGTTTGCCGGATCAAGAGCTACCAACTCTTTTTCCGAAGGTAACTGGCTTCAGCAGAGC
GCAGATACCAAATACTGTCCTTCTAGTGTAGCCGTAGTTAGGCCACCACTTCAAGAACTCTGTAGCACCG
CCTACATACCTCGCTCTGCTAATCCTGTTACCAGTGGCTGCTGCCAGTGGCGATAAGTCGTGTCTTACCG
GGTTGGACTCAAGACGATAGTTACCGGATAAGGCGCAGCGGTCGGGCTGAACGGGGGGTTCGTGCACACA
GCCCAGCTTGGAGCGAACGACCTACACCGAACTGAGATACCTACAGCGTGAGCTATGAGAAAGCGCCACG
CTTCCCGAAGGGAGAAAGGCGGACAGGTATCCGGTAAGCGGCAGGGTCGGAACAGGAGAGCGCACGAGGG
AGCTTCCAGGGGGAAACGCCTGGTATCTTTATAGTCCTGTCGGGTTTCGCCACCTCTGACTTGAGCGTCG
ATTTTTGTGATGCTCGTCAGGGGGGCGGAGCCTATGGAAAAACGCCAGCAACGCGGCCTTTTTACGGTTC
CTGGCCTTTTGCTGGCCTTTTGCTCACATGTTCTTTCCTGCGTTATCCCCTGATTCTGTGGATAACCGTA
TTACCGCCTTTGAGTGAGCTGATACCGCTCGCCGCAGCCGAACGACCGAGCGCAGCGAGTCAGTGAGCGA
GGAAGCGGAAGAGCGCCTGATGCGGTATTTTCTCCTTACGCATCTGTGCGGTATTTCACACCGCATATGG
TGCACTCTCAGTACAATCTGCTCTGATGCCGCATAGTTAAGCCAGTATACACTCCGCTATCGCTACGTGA
CTGGGTCATGGCTGCGCCCCGACACCCGCCAACACCCGCTGACGCGCCCTGACGGGCTTGTCTGCTCCCG
GCATCCGCTTACAGACAAGCTGTGACCGTCTCCGGGAGCTGCATGTGTCAGAGGTTTTCACCGTCATCAC
CGAAACGCGCGAGGCAGGGTGCCTTGATGTGGGCGCCGGCGGTCGAGTGGCGACGGCGCGGCTTGTCCGC
GCCCTGGTAGATTGCCTGGCCGTAGGCCAGCCATTTTTGAGCGGCCAGCGGCCGCGATAGGCCGACGCGA
AGCGGCGGGGCGTAGGGAGCGCAGCGACCGAAGGGTAGGCGCTTTTTGCAGCTCTTCGGCTGTGCGCTGG
CCAGACAGTTATGCACAGGCCAGGCGGGTTTTAAGAGTTTTAATAAGTTTTAAAGAGTTTTAGGCGGAAA
AATCGCCTTTTTTCTCTTTTATATCAGTCACTTACATGTGTGACCGGTTCCCAATGTACGGCTTTGGGTT
CCCAATGTACGGGTTCCGGTTCCCAATGTACGGCTTTGGGTTCCCAATGTACGTGCTATCCACAGGAAAG
AGACCTTTTCGACCTTTTTCCCCTGCTAGGGCAATTTGCCCTAGCATCTGCTCCGTACATTAGGAACCGG
CGGATGCTTCGCCCTCGATCAGGTTGCGGTAGCGCATGACTAGGATCGGGCCAGCCTGCCCCGCCTCCTC
CTTCAAATCGTACTCCGGCAGGTCATTTGACCCGATCAGCTTGCGCACGGTGAAACAGAACTTCTTGAAC
TCTCCGGCGCTGCCACTGCGTTCGTAGATCGTCTTGAACAACCATCTGGCTTCTGCCTTGCCTGCGGCGC
GGCGTGCCAGGCGGTAGAGAAAACGGCCGATGCCGGGATCGATCAAAAAGTAATCGGGGTGAACCGTCAG
CACGTCCGGGTTCTTGCCTTCTGTGATCTCGCGGTACATCCAATCAGCTAGCTCGATCTCGATGTACTCC
GGCCGCCCGGTTTCGCTCTTTACGATCTTGTAGCGGCTAATCAAGGCTTCACCCTCGGATACCGTCACCA
GGCGGCCGTTCTTGGCCTTCTTCGTACGCTGCATGGCAACGTGCGTGGTGTTTAACCGAATGCAGGTTTC
TACCAGGTCGTCTTTCTGCTTTCCGCCATCGGCTCGCCGGCAGAACTTGAGTACGTCCGCAACGTGTGGA
CGGAACACGCGGCCGGGCTTGTCTCCCTTCCCTTCCCGGTATCGGTTCATGGATTCGGTTAGATGGGAAA
CCGCCATCAGTACCAGGTCGTAATCCCACACACTGGCCATGCCGGCCGGCCCTGCGGAAACCTCTACGTG
CCCGTCTGGAAGCTCGTAGCGGATCACCTCGCCAGCTCGTCGGTCACGCTTCGACAGACGGAAAACGGCC
ACGTCCATGATGCTGCGACTATCGCGGGTGCCCACGTCATAGAGCATCGGAACGAAAAAATCTGGTTGCT
CGTCGCCCTTGGGCGGCTTCCTAATCGACGGCGCACCGGCTGCCGGCGGTTGCCGGGATTCTTTGCGGAT
TCGATCAGCGGCCGCTTGCCACGATTCACCGGGGCGTGCTTCTGCCTCGATGCGTTGCCGCTGGGCGGCC
TGCGCGGCCTTCAACTTCTCCACCAGGTCATCACCCAGCGCCGCGCCGATTTGTACCGGGCCGGATGGTT
TGCGACCGCTCACGCCGATTCCTCGGGCTTGGGGGTTCCAGTGCCATTGCAGGGCCGGCAGACAACCCAG
CCGCTTACGCCTGGCCAACCGCCCGTTCCTCCACACATGGGGCATTCCACGGCGTCGGTGCCTGGTTGTT
CTTGATTTTCCATGCCGCCTCCTTTAGCCGCTAAAATTCATCTACTCATTTATTCATTTGCTCATTTACT
CTGGTAGCTGCGCGATGTATTCAGATAGCAGCTCGGTAATGGTCTTGCCTTGGCGTACCGCGTACATCTT
CAGCTTGGTGTGATCCTCCGCCGGCAACTGAAAGTTGACCCGCTTCATGGCTGGCGTGTCTGCCAGGCTG
GCCAACGTTGCAGCCTTGCTGCTGCGTGCGCTCGGACGGCCGGCACTTAGCGTGTTTGTGCTTTTGCTCA
TTTTCTCTTTACCTCATTAACTCAAATGAGTTTTGATTTAATTTCAGCGGCCAGCGCCTGGACCTCGCGG
GCAGCGTCGCCCTCGGGTTCTGATTCAAGAACGGTTGTGCCGGCGGCGGCAGTGCCTGGGTAGCTCACGC
GCTGCGTGATACGGGACTCAAGAATGGGCAGCTCGTACCCGGCCAGCGCCTCGGCAACCTCACCGCCGAT
GCGCGTGCCTTTGATCGCCCGCGACACGACAAAGGCCGCTTGTAGCCTTCCATCCGTGACCTCAATGCGC
TGCTTAACCAGCTCCACCAGGTCGGCGGTGGCCCATATGTCGTAAGGGCTTGGCTGCACCGGAATCAGCA
CGAAGTCGGCTGCCTTGATCGCGGACACAGCCAAGTCCGCCGCCTGGGGCGCTCCGTCGATCACTACGAA
GTCGCGCCGGCCGATGGCCTTCACGTCGCGGTCAATCGTCGGGCGGTCGATGCCGACAACGGTTAGCGGT
TGATCTTCCCGCACGGCCGCCCAATCGCGGGCACTGCCCTGGGGATCGGAATCGACTAACAGAACATCGG
CCCCGGCGAGTTGCAGGGCGCGGGCTAGATGGGTTGCGATGGTCGTCTTGCCTGACCCGCCTTTCTGGTT
AAGTACAGCGATAACCTTCATGCGTTCCCCTTGCGTATTTGTTTATTTACTCATCGCATCATATACGCAG
CGACCGCATGACGCAAGCTGTTTTACTCAAATACACATCACCTTTTTAGACGGCGGCGCTCGGTTTCTTC
AGCGGCCAAGCTGGCCGGCCAGGCCGCCAGCTTGGCATCAGACAAACCGGCCAGGATTTCATGCAGCCGC
ACGGTTGAGACGTGCGCGGGCGGCTCGAACACGTACCCGGCCGCGATCATCTCCGCCTCGATCTCTTCGG
TAATGAAAAACGGTTCGTCCTGGCCGTCCTGGTGCGGTTTCATGCTTGTTCCTCTTGGCGTTCATTCTCG
GCGGCCGCCAGGGCGTCGGCCTCGGTCAATGCGTCCTCACGGAAGGCACCGCGCCGCCTGGCCTCGGTGG
GCGTCACTTCCTCGCTGCGCTCAAGTGCGCGGTACAGGGTCGAGCGATGCACGCCAAGCAGTGCAGCCGC
CTCTTTCACGGTGCGGCCTTCCTGGTCGATCAGCTCGCGGGCGTGCGCGATCTGTGCCGGGGTGAGGGTA
GGGCGGGGGCCAAACTTCACGCCTCGGGCCTTGGCGGCCTCGCGCCCGCTCCGGGTGCGGTCGATGATTA
GGGAACGCTCGAACTCGGCAATGCCGGCGAACACGGTCAACACCATGCGGCCGGCCGGCGTGGTGGTGTC
GGCCCACGGCTCTGCCAGGCTACGCAGGCCCGCGCCGGCCTCCTGGATGCGCTCGGCAATGTCCAGTAGG
TCGCGGGTGCTGCGGGCCAGGCGGTCTAGCCTGGTCACTGTCACAACGTCGCCAGGGCGTAGGTGGTCAA
GCATCCTGGCCAGCTCCGGGCGGTCGCGCCTGGTGCCGGTGATCTTCTCGGAAAACAGCTTGGTGCAGCC
GGCCGCGTGCAGTTCGGCCCGTTGGTTGGTCAAGTCCTGGTCGTCGGTGCTGACGCGGGCATAGCCCAGC
AGGCCAGCGGCGGCGCTCTTGTTCATGGCGTAATGTCTCCGGTTCTAGTCGCAAGTATTCTACTTTATGC
GACTAAAACACGCGACAAGAAAACGCCAGGAAAAGGGCAGGGCGGCAGCCTGTCGCGTAACTTAGGACTT
GTGCGACATGTCGTTTTCAGAAGACGGCTGCACTGAACGTCAGAAGCCGACTGCACTATAGCAGCGGAGG
GGTTGGATCAAAGTACTTTGATCCCGAGGGGAACCCTGTGGTTGGCATGCACATACAAATGGACGAACGG
ATAAACCTTTTCACGCCCTTTTAAATATCCGATTATTCTAATAAACGCTCTTTTCTCTTAGGTTTACCCG
CCAATATATCCTGTCAAACACTGATAGTTTAAACTGAAGGCGGGAAACGACAATCTGATCCAAGCTCAAG
CTGCTCTAGCATTCGCCATTCAGGCTGCGCAACTGTTGGGAAGGGCGATCGGTGCGGGCCTCTTCGCTAT
TACGCCAGCTGGCGAAAGGGGGATGTGCTGCAAGGCGATTAAGTTGGGTAACGCCAGGGTTTTCCCAGTC
ACGACGTTGTAAAACGACGGCCAGTGCCAAGCTT
